Addgene plasmid #46364: pCB150-2_GFP-EB1
Depositing lab: Iain Cheeseman. Depositing organization: Whitehead Institute for Biomedical Research. Publication: Cortical dynein and asymmetric membrane elongation coordinately position the spindle in anaphase. Kiyomitsu T, Cheeseman IM. Cell. 2013 Jul 18;154(2):391-402. doi: 10.1016/j.cell.2013.06.010. PubMed 23870127.
Backbone
  Vector backbone: pBABE
  Backbone size w/o insert (bp): 6000
  Total vector size (bp): 6802
  Vector type: Mammalian Expression, Retroviral
  Selectable markers: Blasticidin
Growth in bacteria
  Bacterial resistance: Ampicillin, 100 μg/mL
  Growth temperature: 37°C
  Growth strain: DH5alpha
  Copy number: Unknown
Gene/Insert
  Gene/Insert name: EB1
  Species: H. sapiens (human)
  Entrez Gene: MAPRE1 (a.k.a. EB1)
  Promoter: pBABE
  Tag / fusion protein: GFP (N terminal on backbone)
  Cloning method: Restriction Enzyme; 5′ cloning site XhoI (not destroyed); 3′ cloning site SacII (not destroyed)
  Sequencing primers: 5′ GGCATGGACGAGCTGTACAAG; 3′ GCATTCATTTTATGTTTCAGG
Terms and licenses: Academic/Nonprofit Terms; Industry Terms: Not Available to Industry
How to cite: pCB150-2_GFP-EB1 was a gift from Iain Cheeseman (Addgene plasmid # 46364 ; http://n2t.net/addgene:46364 ; RRID:Addgene_46364)
