[The description below was written by a language model from this plasmid's Addgene catalogue record and pLannotate feature annotations shown in this document.]
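Description:
pCB150-2_GFP-EB1 is a 6.8 kb pBABE-based Moloney murine leukemia virus retroviral vector for stable expression of a GFP-tagged form of human EB1 (MAPRE1) in mammalian cells. In bacteria it is maintained through a high-copy ColE1/pUC-type origin and selected with ampicillin via the β-lactamase gene and its own promoter. The retroviral portion is bounded by MMLV long terminal repeats and contains a packaging signal followed by a truncated gag segment lacking its start codon. Together these allow the transcript between the LTRs to be packaged into viral particles when the viral proteins are supplied in trans, and then integrated into the genome of target cells.

The record lists the promoter only as "pBABE", and no separate internal promoter is annotated upstream of the fusion, consistent with transcription being driven by the 5′ LTR. The open reading frame begins with EGFP supplied by the backbone, followed by a short linker region annotated as containing a TEV-cleavage tag fragment and an S-tag. The EB1 coding sequence comes next, cloned between XhoI and SacII sites. This places a fluorescent and affinity tag at the N terminus of EB1, a microtubule plus-end tracking protein that regulates microtubule dynamics. Downstream, an SV40 enhancer/early promoter, with an adjacent bacterial EM7 promoter, drives the blasticidin S deaminase gene, allowing blasticidin selection of transduced cells.

The construct suits generating stable cell lines for live imaging of growing microtubule plus ends. The associated publication concerns spindle positioning during anaphase.
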