Features (pLannotate 1.2.2; 19 found; start..end, strand, type, name):
      8..477     +  LTR            LTR: long terminal repeat from Moloney murine leukemia virus
    601..875     +  misc_feature   MESV Ψ (fragment): packaging signal of murine embryonic stem cell virus
    934..1350    +  CDS            gag (truncated): truncated Moloney murine leukemia virus (MMLV) gag gene lacking the start codon
   1391..2107    +  CDS            EGFP: EGFP is a basic (constitutively fluorescent) green fluorescent protein published in 1996, derived from Aequorea victoria. It is reported to be a rapidly-maturing weak dimer with moderate acid sensitivity.
   2134..2152    +  misc_feature   MCS (fragment): pBluescript multiple cloning site
   2153..2172    +  CDS            capTEV™ (fragment): composite tag for in vivo biotinylation, TEV protease cleavage, and 6xHis tagging
   2186..2230    +  CDS            S-Tag: affinity and epitope tag derived from pancreatic ribonuclease A
   2255..3058    +  CDS            MAPRE1 (sequence partly withheld): MARE1_HUMAN - Experimental evidence at protein level: Swiss-Prot protein existence level 1. Plus-end tracking protein (+TIP) that binds to the plus-end of microtubules and regulates the dynamics of the microtubule cytoskeleton (PubMed:12388762, PubMed:16109370, PubMed:19632184, PubMed:21646404, PubMed:28726242, PubMed:28814570). Promotes cytoplasmic microtubule nucleation and elongation (PubMed:12388762, PubMed:16109370, PubMed:19632184, PubMed:21646404, PubMed:28726242, PubMed:28814570). May be involved in spindle function by stabilizing microtubules and anchoring them at centrosomes (PubMed:
   3061..3083    +  misc_feature   MCS (fragment): multiple cloning site
   3095..3179    +  CDS            large T antigen (fragment): large T antigen from SV40 (simian virus 40)
   3222..3551    +  promoter       SV40 promoter: SV40 enhancer and early promoter
   3566..3613    +  promoter       EM7 promoter: synthetic bacterial promoter&nbsp
   3632..4030    +  CDS            BSD: blasticidin S deaminase; Aspergillus terreus BSD; confers resistance to blasticidin
   4083..4676    +  LTR            LTR: long terminal repeat from Moloney murine leukemia virus
   4685..4731    +  LTR            5' LTR (truncated) (fragment): truncated long terminal repeat from Moloney murine sarcoma virus
   4814..4862    -  CDS            lacI (fragment): lac repressor; lacI; The lac repressor binds to the lac operator to inhibit transcription in E. coli. This inhibition can be relieved by adding lactose or isopropyl-β-D-thiogalactopyranoside (IPTG).
   5048..5636    -  rep_origin     ori: high-copy-number ColE1/pMB1/pBR322/pUC origin of replication
   5814..6674    -  CDS            AmpR: β-lactamase; bla; confers resistance to ampicillin, carbenicillin, and related antibiotics
   6675..6779    -  promoter       AmpR promoter: bla
>Addgene plasmid #46364 | pCB150-2_GFP-EB1 | depositor full sequence | sequence record 65997 | pCB150-2_GFP-EB1 sequence 6802 bps
CTGCAGCCTGAATATGGGCCAAACAGGATATCTGTGGTAAGCAGTTCCTGCCCCGGCTCAGGGCCAAGAA
CAGATGGAACAGCTGAATATGGGCCAAACAGGATATCTGTGGTAAGCAGTTCCTGCCCCGGCTCAGGGCC
AAGAACAGATGGTCCCCAGATGCGGTCCAGCCCTCAGCAGTTTCTAGAGAACCATCAGATGTTTCCAGGG
TGCCCCAAGGACCTGAAATGACCCTGTGCCTTATTTGAACTAACCAATCAGTTCGCTTCTCGCTTCTGTT
CGCGCGCTTCTGCTCCCCGAGCTCAATAAAAGAGCCCACAACCCCTCACTCGGGGCGCCAGTCCTCCGAT
TGACTGAGTCGCCCGGGTACCCGTGTATCCAATAAACCCTCTTGCAGTTGCATCCGACTTGTGGTCTCGC
TGTTCCTTGGGAGGGTCTCCTCTGAGTGATTGACTACCCGTCAGCGGGGGTCTTTCATTTGGGGGCTCGT
CCGGGATCGGGAGACCCCTGCCCAGGGACCACCGACCCACCACCGGGAGGTAAGCTGGCCAGCAACTTAT
CTGTGTCTGTCCGATTGTCTAGTGTCTATGACTGATTTTATGCGCCTGCGTCGGTACTAGTTAGCTAACT
AGCTCTGTATCTGGCGGACCCGTGGTGGAACTGACGAGTTCTGAACACCCGGCCGCAACCCTGGGAGACG
TCCCAGGGACTTTGGGGGCCGTTTTTGTGGCCCGACCTGAGGAAGGGAGTCGATGTGGAATCCGACCCCG
TCAGGATATGTGGTTCTGGTAGGAGACGAGAACCTAAAACAGTTCCCGCCTCCGTCTGAATTTTTGCTTT
CGGTTTGGAACCGAAGCCGCGCGTCTTGTCTGCTGCAGCATCGTTCTGTGTTGTCTCTGTCTGACTGTGT
TTCTGTATTTGTCTGAAAATTAGGGCCAGACTGTTACCACTCCCTTAAGTTTGACCTTAGATCACTGGAA
AGATGTCGAGCGGCTCGCTCACAACCAGTCGGTAGATGTCAAGAAGAGACGTTGGGTTACCTTCTGCTCT
GCAGAATGGCCAACCTTTAACGTCGGATGGCCGCGAGACGGCACCTTTAACCGAGACCTCATCACCCAGG
TTAAGATCAAGGTCTTTTCACCTGGCCCGCATGGACACCCAGACCAGGTCCCCTACATCGTGACCTGGGA
AGCCTTGGCTTTTGACCCCCCTCCCTGGGTCAAGCCCTTTGTACACCCTAAGCCTCCGCCTCCTCTTCTT
CCATCCGCGCCGTCTCTCCCCCTTGAACCTCCTCTTTCGACCCCGCCTCAATCCTCCCTTTATCCAGCCC
TCACTCCTTCTCTAGGCGCCGGCCGGATCCCAGTGTGGTGGTACGCTACCGGTCGCCACCATGGTGAGCA
AGGGCGAGGAGCTGTTCACCGGGGTGGTGCCCATCCTGGTCGAGCTGGACGGCGACGTAAACGGCCACAA
GTTCAGCGTGTCCGGCGAGGGCGAGGGCGATGCCACCTACGGCAAGCTGACCCTGAAGTTCATCTGCACC
ACCGGCAAGCTGCCCGTGCCCTGGCCCACCCTCGTGACCACCCTGACCTACGGCGTGCAGTGCTTCAGCC
GCTACCCCGACCACATGAAGCAGCACGACTTCTTCAAGTCCGCCATGCCCGAAGGCTACGTCCAGGAGCG
CACCATCTTCTTCAAGGACGACGGCAACTACAAGACCCGCGCCGAGGTGAAGTTCGAGGGCGACACCCTG
GTGAACCGCATCGAGCTGAAGGGCATCGACTTCAAGGAGGACGGCAACATCCTGGGGCACAAGCTGGAGT
ACAACTACAACAGCCACAACGTCTATATCATGGCCGACAAGCAGAAGAACGGCATCAAGGTGAACTTCAA
GATCCGCCACAACATCGAGGACGGCAGCGTGCAGCTCGCCGACCACTACCAGCAGAACACCCCCATCGGC
GACGGCCCCGTGCTGCTGCCCGACAACCACTACCTGAGCACCCAGTCCGCCCTGAGCAAAGACCCCAACG
AGAAGCGCGATCACATGGTCCTGCTGGAGTTCGTGACCGCCGCCGGGATCACTCTCGGCATGGACGAGCT
GTACAAGTCCGGAGGGGATCGGTGGAGCTCCACCGGTGGCGGCCGCTCTAGAGAGAATCTTTATTTTCAG
GGCGCCGCCAAATTCAAAGAAACCGCTGCTGCTAAATTCGAACGCCAGCACATGGACAGCGGAGGTGGAG
GTACTAGTCTCGAG
[390 nt withheld, positions 2255-2644]
CAAGGTCAAGAAACTGCAGTGGCTCCTTCCCTTGTTGCTCCAGCTCTGAATAAACCGAAGAAACCTCTCA
CTTCTAGCAGTGCAGCTCCCCAGAGGCCCATCTCAACACAGAGAACCGCTGCGGCTCCTAAGGCTGGCCC
TGGTGTGGTGCGAAAGAACCCTGGTGTGGGCAACGGAGACGACGAGGCAGCTGAGTTGATGCAGCAGGTC
AACGTATTGAAACTTACTGTTGAAGACTTGGAGAAAGAGAGGGATTTCTACTTCGGAAAGCTACGGAACA
TTGAATTGATTTGCCAGGAGAACGAGGGGGAAAACGACCCTGTATTGCAGAGGATTGTAGACATTCTGTA
TGCCACAGATGAAGGCTTTGTGATACCTGATGAAGGGGGCCCACAGGAGGAGCAAGAAGAGTATTAACCG
CGGGCCCGGGATCCACCGGATCTAGATAACTGATCATAATCAGCCATACCACATTTGTAGAGGTTTTACT
TGCTTTAAAAAACCTCCCACACCTCCCCCTGAACCTGAAACATAAAATGAATGCAATTCGCCAGCACAGT
GGTCGACCCTGTGGAATGTGTGTCAGTTAGGGTGTGGAAAGTCCCCAGGCTCCCCAGCAGGCAGAAGTAT
GCAAAGCATGCATCTCAATTAGTCAGCAACCAGGTGTGGAAAGTCCCCAGGCTCCCCAGCAGGCAGAAGT
ATGCAAAGCATGCATCTCAATTAGTCAGCAACCATAGTCCCGCCCCTAACTCCGCCCATCCCGCCCCTAA
CTCCGCCCAGTTCCGCCCATTCTCCGCCCCATGGCTGACTAATTTTTTTTATTTATGCAGAGGCCGAGGC
CGCCTCGGCCTCTGAGCTATTCCAGAAGTAGTGAGGAGGCTTTTTTGGAGGCCTAGGCTTTTGCAAAAAG
CTTGAGCACGTGTTGACAATTAATCATCGGCATAGTATATCGGCATAGTATAATACGACAAGGTGAGGAA
CTAAACCATGGCCAAGCCTTTGTCTCAAGAAGAATCCACCCTCATTGAAAGAGCAACGGCTACAATCAAC
AGCATCCCCATCTCTGAAGACTACAGCGTCGCCAGCGCAGCTCTCTCTAGCGACGGCCGCATCTTCACTG
GTGTCAATGTATATCATTTTACTGGGGGACCTTGTGCAGAACTCGTGGTGCTGGGCACTGCTGCTGCTGC
GGCAGCTGGCAACCTGACTTGTATCGTCGCGATCGGAAATGAGAACAGGGGCATCTTGAGCCCCTGCGGA
CGGTGCCGACAGGTGCTTCTCGATCTGCATCCTGGGATCAAAGCCATAGTGAAGGACAGTGATGGACAGC
CGACGGCAGTTGGGATTCGTGAATTGCTGCCCTCTGGTTATGTGTGGGAGGGCTAAGCACTTCATCGATA
AAATAAAAGATTTTATTTAGTCTCCAGAAAAAGGGGGGAATGAAAGACCCCACCTGTAGGTTTGGCAAGC
TAGCTTAAGTAACGCCATTTTGCAAGGCATGGAAAAATACATAACTGAGAATAGAGAAGTTCAGATCAAG
GTCAGGAACAGATGGAACAGCTGAATATGGGCCAAACAGGATATCTGTGGTAAGCAGTTCCTGCCCCGGC
TCAGGGCCAAGAACAGATGGAACAGCTGAATATGGGCCAAACAGGATATCTGTGGTAAGCAGTTCCTGCC
CCGGCTCAGGGCCAAGAACAGATGGTCCCCAGATGCGGTCCAGCCCTCAGCAGTTTCTAGAGAACCATCA
GATGTTTCCAGGGTGCCCCAAGGACCTGAAATGACCCTGTGCCTTATTTGAACTAACCAATCAGTTCGCT
TCTCGCTTCTGTTCGCGCGCTTCTGCTCCCCGAGCTCAATAAAAGAGCCCACAACCCCTCACTCGGGGCG
CCAGTCCTCCGATTGACTGAGTCGCCCGGGTACCCGTGTATCCAATAAACCCTCTTGCAGTTGCATCCGA
CTTGTGGTCTCGCTGTTCCTTGGGAGGGTCTCCTCTGAGTGATTGACTACCCGTCAGCGGGGGTCTTTCA
TTTCCGACTTGTGGTCTCGCTGCCTTGGGAGGGTCTCCTCTGAGTGATTGACTACCCGTCAGCGGGGGTC
TTCACATGCAGCATGTATCAAAATTAATTTGGTTTTTTTTCTTAAGTATTTACATTAAATGGCCATAGTT
GCATTAATGAATCGGCCAACGCGCGGGGAGAGGCGGTTTGCGTATTGGCGCTCTTCCGCTTCCTCGCTCA
CTGACTCGCTGCGCTCGGTCGTTCGGCTGCGGCGAGCGGTATCAGCTCACTCAAAGGCGGTAATACGGTT
ATCCACAGAATCAGGGGATAACGCAGGAAAGAACATGTGAGCAAAAGGCCAGCAAAAGGCCAGGAACCGT
AAAAAGGCCGCGTTGCTGGCGTTTTTCCATAGGCTCCGCCCCCCTGACGAGCATCACAAAAATCGACGCT
CAAGTCAGAGGTGGCGAAACCCGACAGGACTATAAAGATACCAGGCGTTTCCCCCTGGAAGCTCCCTCGT
GCGCTCTCCTGTTCCGACCCTGCCGCTTACCGGATACCTGTCCGCCTTTCTCCCTTCGGGAAGCGTGGCG
CTTTCTCATAGCTCACGCTGTAGGTATCTCAGTTCGGTGTAGGTCGTTCGCTCCAAGCTGGGCTGTGTGC
ACGAACCCCCCGTTCAGCCCGACCGCTGCGCCTTATCCGGTAACTATCGTCTTGAGTCCAACCCGGTAAG
ACACGACTTATCGCCACTGGCAGCAGCCACTGGTAACAGGATTAGCAGAGCGAGGTATGTAGGCGGTGCT
ACAGAGTTCTTGAAGTGGTGGCCTAACTACGGCTACACTAGAAGGACAGTATTTGGTATCTGCGCTCTGC
TGAAGCCAGTTACCTTCGGAAAAAGAGTTGGTAGCTCTTGATCCGGCAAACAAACCACCGCTGGTAGCGG
TGGTTTTTTTGTTTGCAAGCAGCAGATTACGCGCAGAAAAAAAGGATCTCAAGAAGATCCTTTGATCTTT
TCTACGGGGTCTGACGCTCAGTGGAACGAAAACTCACGTTAAGGGATTTTGGTCATGAGATTATCAAAAA
GGATCTTCACCTAGATCCTTTTAAATTAAAAATGAAGTTTGCGGCCGCAAATCAATCTAAAGTATATATG
AGTAAACTTGGTCTGACAGTTACCAATGCTTAATCAGTGAGGCACCTATCTCAGCGATCTGTCTATTTCG
TTCATCCATAGTTGCCTGACTCCCCGTCGTGTAGATAACTACGATACGGGAGGGCTTACCATCTGGCCCC
AGTGCTGCAATGATACCGCGAGACCCACGCTCACCGGCTCCAGATTTATCAGCAATAAACCAGCCAGCCG
GAAGGGCCGAGCGCAGAAGTGGTCCTGCAACTTTATCCGCCTCCATCCAGTCTATTAATTGTTGCCGGGA
AGCTAGAGTAAGTAGTTCGCCAGTTAATAGTTTGCGCAACGTTGTTGCCATTGCTACAGGCATCGTGGTG
TCACGCTCGTCGTTTGGTATGGCTTCATTCAGCTCCGGTTCCCAACGATCAAGGCGAGTTACATGATCCC
CCATGTTGTGCAAAAAAGCGGTTAGCTCCTTCGGTCCTCCGATCGTTGTCAGAAGTAAGTTGGCCGCAGT
GTTATCACTCATGGTTATGGCAGCACTGCATAATTCTCTTACTGTCATGCCATCCGTAAGATGCTTTTCT
GTGACTGGTGAGTACTCAACCAAGTCATTCTGAGAATAGTGTATGCGGCGACCGAGTTGCTCTTGCCCGG
CGTCAACACGGGATAATACCGCGCCACATAGCAGAACTTTAAAAGTGCTCATCATTGGAAAACGTTCTTC
GGGGCGAAAACTCTCAAGGATCTTACCGCTGTTGAGATCCAGTTCGATGTAACCCACTCGTGCACCCAAC
TGATCTTCAGCATCTTTTACTTTCACCAGCGTTTCTGGGTGAGCAAAAACAGGAAGGCAAAATGCCGCAA
AAAAGGGAATAAGGGCGACACGGAAATGTTGAATACTCATACTCTTCCTTTTTCAATATTATTGAAGCAT
TTATCAGGGTTATTGTCTCATGAGCGGATACATATTTGAATGTATTTAGAAAAATAAACAAATAGGGGTT
CCGCGCACATTTCCCCGAAAAGTGCCAC
