>Addgene plasmid #46364 | pCB150-2_GFP-EB1 | addgene partial sequence | sequence record 67885 | EGFP-C 5'-CATGGTCCTGCTGGAGTTCGTG-3'
GAGCTGTACAAGTCCGGAGGGGATCGGTGGAGCTCCACCGGTGGCGGCCGCTCTAGAGAGAATCTTTATT
TTCAGGGCGCCGCCAAATTCAAAGAAACCGCTGCTGCTAAATTCGAACGCCAGCACATGGACAGCGGAGG
TGGAGGTACTAGTCTCGAG
[390 nt withheld, positions 160-549]
CAAGGTCAAGAAACTGCAGTGGCTCCTTCCCTTGTTGCTCCAGCTCTGAATAAACCGAAGAAACCTCTCA
CTTCTAGCAGTGCAGCTCCCCAGAGGCCCATCTCAACACAGAGAACCGCTGCGGCTCCTAAGGCTGGCCC
TGGTGTGGTGCGAAAGAACCCTGGTGTGGGCAACGGAGACGACGAGGCAGCTGAGTTGATGCAGCAGGTC
AACGTATTGAAACTTACTGTTGAAGACTTGGAGAAAGAGAGGGATTTCTACTTCGGAAAGCTACGGAACA
TTGAATTGATTTGCCAGGAGAACGAGGGGGAAAACGACCCTGTAT
